Addgene plasmid #220768: pAV-CAG-oScarlet-WPRE-BC4-pA
Purpose: Expression of oScarlet for cell isolation and Projection-TAG BC for multiplex projection tracing
Depositing lab: Vijay Samineni. Depositing organization: Washington University in Saint Louis. Publication: Projection-TAGs enable multiplex projection tracing and multi-modal profiling of projection neurons. Yang L, Liu F, Hahm H, Okuda T, Li X, Zhang Y, Kalyanaraman V, Heitmeier MR, Samineni VK. Nat Commun. 2025 Jul 1;16(1):5557. doi: 10.1038/s41467-025-60360-w. PubMed 40593543.
Backbone
  Vector backbone: pAV-CAG-Sun1-GFP-WPRE-BC4-pA
  Backbone manufacturer: Samineni Lab (Addgene #220756)
  Vector type: AAV
Growth in bacteria
  Bacterial resistance: Ampicillin, 100 μg/mL
  Growth temperature: 37°C
  Growth strain: NEB Stable
  Copy number: High Copy
Gene/Insert
  Gene/Insert name: oScarlert-WPRE-BC4
  Species: Synthetic
  Promoter: CAG
  Cloning method: Restriction Enzyme; 5′ cloning site BamHI (not destroyed); 3′ cloning site NotI (not destroyed)
  Sequencing primers: 5′ n/a
Terms and licenses: Academic/Nonprofit Terms; Industry Terms: Not Available to Industry
Depositor comments: Please visit https://doi.org/10.1101/2024.04.24.590975 for bioRxiv preprint.
How to cite: pAV-CAG-oScarlet-WPRE-BC4-pA was a gift from Vijay Samineni (Addgene plasmid # 220768 ; http://n2t.net/addgene:220768 ; RRID:Addgene_220768)
