[The description below was written by a language model from this plasmid's Addgene catalogue record and pLannotate feature annotations shown in this document.]
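Description:
pAV-CAG-oScarlet-WPRE-BC4-pA is an AAV transfer plasmid (5,481 nt in the sequenced record) built from the related pAV-CAG-Sun1-GFP-WPRE-BC4-pA backbone, with the oScarlet-containing insert placed between retained BamHI and NotI sites. It is maintained in E. coli through a high-copy ColE1/pUC-type origin and selected with ampicillin via the β-lactamase gene and its own promoter; an f1 phage origin and small lacZα and lacI remnants are also carried in the backbone. AAV2 inverted terminal repeat sequences flank the expression cassette and provide the cis signals needed for replication and packaging of the intervening DNA into recombinant AAV particles. They are annotated only as fragments, which is common for these structured repeats in assembled sequencing reads.

Between the ITRs, a CAG promoter arrangement (CMV enhancer, chicken β-actin promoter and chimeric β-actin/β-globin intron sequences) drives strong, ubiquitous expression of a red fluorescent protein that the annotation matches to mScarlet and the catalogue names oScarlet. The coding region is followed by a WPRE, which enhances transcript stability and expression, and then an SV40 polyadenylation signal. The BC4 element is not annotated in the feature table. The construct name places it between the WPRE and the poly(A) signal, corresponding to an unannotated gap there, so it would be transcribed as part of the 3′ untranslated region.

According to the record, the fluorescent protein allows isolation of transduced cells, while the expressed Projection-TAG barcode identifies which viral injection labelled a given neuron. This enables multiplexed projection tracing when differently barcoded vectors are used together.
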