Features (pLannotate 1.2.2; 18 found; start..end, strand, type, name):
    191..439     +  enhancer       CMV enhancer (fragment): human cytomegalovirus immediate early enhancer
    441..717     +  promoter       chicken β-actin promoter: No description available
    718..853     +  intron         hybrid intron (fragment): hybrid between chicken β-actin (CBA) and minute virus of mice (MMV) introns (Gray et al., 2011)
    942..1072    +  intron         chimeric intron (fragment): chimera between introns from chicken β-actin and rabbit β-globin
   1070..1132    +  CDS            HBB (fragment): HBB_LEPEU - Experimental evidence at protein level: Swiss-Prot protein existence level 1. Involved in oxygen transport from the lung to the various peripheral tissues. From Lepus europaeus (European hare).
   1138..1833    +  CDS            mScarlet: mScarlet is a basic (constitutively fluorescent) red fluorescent protein published in 2016, derived from synthetic construct. It has moderate acid sensitivity.
   1866..2454    +  misc_feature   WPRE: woodchuck hepatitis virus posttranscriptional regulatory element
   2578..2699    -  polyA_signal   SV40 poly(A) signal: SV40 polyadenylation signal
   2722..2790    -  CDS            large T antigen (fragment): large T antigen from SV40 (simian virus 40)
   2861..2923    +  repeat_region  AAV2 ITR (fragment): inverted terminal repeat of adeno-associated virus serotype 2 inverted
   2941..2968    -  repeat_region  AAV2 ITR (fragment): inverted terminal repeat of adeno-associated virus serotype 2 inverted
   2966..3022    -  CDS            lacI (fragment): lac repressor; lacI; The lac repressor binds to the lac operator to inhibit transcription in E. coli. This inhibition can be relieved by adding lactose or isopropyl-β-D-thiogalactopyranoside (IPTG).
   3205..3793    -  rep_origin     ori: high-copy-number ColE1/pMB1/pBR322/pUC origin of replication
   3964..4824    -  CDS            AmpR: β-lactamase; bla; confers resistance to ampicillin, carbenicillin, and related antibiotics
   4825..4929    -  promoter       AmpR promoter: bla
   4982..5410    -  rep_origin     f1 ori (sequence partly withheld): f1 bacteriophage origin of replication; arrow indicates direction of (+) strand synthesis
   5415..3       -  CDS            lacZα (fragment) (across the origin): LacZα fragment of β-galactosidase; lacZ fragment
   5479..130     -  repeat_region  AAV2 ITR (fragment) (across the origin): inverted terminal repeat of adeno-associated virus serotype 2 inverted
>Addgene plasmid #220768 | pAV-CAG-oScarlet-WPRE-BC4-pA | addgene full sequence | sequence record 457823 | Addgene NGS Result
CTGCGCGCTCGCTCGCTCACTGAGGCCGCCCGGGCAAAGCCCGGGCGTCGGGCGACCTTTGGTCGCCCGG
CCTCAGTGAGCGAGCGAGCGCGCAGAGAGGGAGTGGCCAACTCCATCACTAGGGGTTCCTTGTAGTTAAT
GATTAACCCGCCATGCTACTTATCTACGTAGCCATGCTCTAGGAAGAGTACCATTGACGTCAATAATGAC
GTATGTTCCCATAGTAACGCCAATAGGGACTTTCCATTGACGTCAATGGGTGGAGTATTTACGGTAAACT
GCCCACTTGGCAGTACATCAAGTGTATCATATGCCAAGTACGCCCCCTATTGACGTCAATGACGGTAAAT
GGCCCGCCTGGCATTATGCCCAGTACATGACCTTATGGGACTTTCCTACTTGGCAGTACATCTACGTATT
AGTCATCGCTATTACCATGGTCGAGGTGAGCCCCACGTTCTGCTTCACTCTCCCCATCTCCCCCCCCTCC
CCACCCCCAATTTTGTATTTATTTATTTTTTAATTATTTTGTGCAGCGATGGGGGCGGGGGGGGGGGGGG
NSGCGCGCCRGGSGGGGSGGGGSGGGGSGRGGGGSGGGGSGGGGSGAGGCGGAGAGGTGCGGCGGCAGCC
AATCAGAGCGGCGCGCTCCGAAAGTTTCCTTTTATGGCGAGGCGGCGGCGGCGGCGGCCCTATAAAAAGC
GAAGCGCGCGGCGGGCGGGAGTCGCTGCGCGCTGCCTTCGCCCCGTGCCCCGCTCCGCCGCCGCCTCGCG
CCGCCCGCCCCGGCTCTGACTGACCGCGTTACTCCCACAGGTGAGCGGGCGGGACGGCCCTTCTCCTCCG
GGCTGTAATTAGCGCTTGGTTTAATGACGGCTTGTTTCTTTTCTGTGGCTGCGTGAAAGCCTTGAGGGGC
TCCGGGAGGGCCCTTTGTGCGGGGGGAGCGGCTCGGGGCTGTCCGCGGGGGGACGGCTGCCTTCGGGGGG
GACGGGGCAGGGCGGGGTTCGGCTTCTGGCGTGTGACCGGCGGCTCTAGAGCCTCTGCTAACCATGTTCA
TGCCTTCTTCTTTTTCCTACAGCTCCTGGGCAACGTGCTGGTTATTGTGCTGTCTCATCATTTTGGCAAA
GAATTGGATCCGAATTCATGGTGAGCAAGGGCGAGGCAGTGATCAAGGAGTTCATGCGGTTCAAGGTGCA
CATGGAGGGCTCCATGAACGGCCACGAGTTCGAGATCGAGGGCGAGGGCGAGGGCCGCCCCTACGAGGGC
ACCCAGACCGCCAAGCTGAAGGTGACCAAGGGTGGCCCCCTGCCCTTCTCCTGGGACATCCTGTCCCCTC
AGTTCATGTACGGCTCCAGGGCCTTCACCAAGCACCCCGCCGACATCCCCGACTACTATAAGCAGTCCTT
CCCCGAGGGCTTCAAGTGGGACCGCGTGATGAACTTCGAGGACGGCGGCGCCGTGACCGTGACCCAGGAC
ACCTCCCTGGAGGACGGCACCCTGATCTACAAGGTGAAGCTCCGCGGCACCAACTTCCCTCCTGACGGCC
CCGTAATGCAGAAGAAGACAATGGGCTGGGAAGCGTCCACCGAGCGGTTGTACCCCGAGGACGGCGTGCT
GAAGGGCGACATTAAGATGGCCCTGCGCCTGAAGGACGGCGGGCGCTACCTGGCGGACTTCAAGACCACC
TACAAGGCCAAGAAGCCCGTGCAGATGCCCGGCGCCTACAACGTGGACCGCAAGTTGGACATCACCTCCC
ACAACGAGGACTACACCGTGGTGGAACAGTACGAACGCTCCGAGGGCCGCCACTCCACCGGCGGCATGGA
CGAGCTGTACAAGTAAAAGCTTTCTAGAGGCGCGAGCTTATCGATAATCAACCTCTGGATTACAAAATTT
GTGAAAGATTGACTGGTATTCTTAACTATGTTGCTCCTTTTACGCTATGTGGATACGCTGCTTTAATGCC
TTTGTATCATGCTATTGCTTCCCGTATGGCTTTCATTTTCTCCTCCTTGTATAAATCCTGGTTGCTGTCT
CTTTATGAGGAGTTGTGGCCCGTTGTCAGGCAACGTGGCGTGGTGTGCACTGTGTTTGCTGACGCAACCC
CCACTGGTTGGGGCATTGCCACCACCTGTCAGCTCCTTTCCGGGACTTTCGCTTTCCCCCTCCCTATTGC
CACGGCGGAACTCATCGCCGCCTGCCTTGCCCGCTGCTGGACAGGGGCTCGGCTGTTGGGCACTGACAAT
TCCGTGGTGTTGTCGGGGAAATCATCGTCCTTTCCTTGGCTGCTCGCCTGTGTTGCCACCTGGATTCTGC
GCGGGACGTCCTTCTGCTACGTCCCTTCGGCCCTCAATCCAGCGGACCTTCCTTCCCGCGGCCTGCTGCC
GGCTCTGCGGCCTCTTCCGCGTCTTCGCCTTCGCCCTCAGACGAGTCGGATCTCCCTTTGGGCCGCCTCC
CCGCGCGGCCGCTGGACCAGTAGTTCGTCCTGATCTTGCAGTTCTTGTTGTTGAACCAGCTGTTCTAGCT
CGTCATGCAGATGGACGAGTTCTAGGACTACTTCGTCTTCATTTCGAGCAGACATGATAAGATACATTGA
TGAGTTTGGACAAACCACAACTAGAATGCAGTGAAAAAAATGCTTTATTTGTGAAATTTGTGATGCTATT
GCTTTATTTGTAACCATTATAAGCTGCAATAAACAAGTTAACAACAACAATTGCATTCATTTTATGTTTC
AGGTTCAGGGGGAGATGTGGGAGGTTTTTTAAAGCAAGTAAAACCTCTACAAATGTGGTAAAATCGATAA
GGATCTTCCTAGAGCATGGCTACGTAGATAAGTAGCATGGCGGGTTAATCATTAACTACAAGGAACCCCT
AGTGATGGAGTTGGCCACTCCCTCTCTGCGCGCTCGCTCGCTCACTGAGGCCGCCCGGGCTTTGCCCGGG
CGGCCTCAGTGAGCGAGCGAGCGCGCAGCTGCATTAATGAATCGGCCAACGCGCGGGGAGAGGCGGTTTG
CGTATTGGGCGCTCTTCCGCTTCCTCGCTCACTGACTCGCTGCGCTCGGTCGTTCGGCTGCGGCGAGCGG
TATCAGCTCACTCAAAGGCGGTAATACGGTTATCCACAGAATCAGGGGATAACGCAGGAAAGAACATGTG
AGCAAAAGGCCAGCAAAAGGCCAGGAACCGTAAAAAGGCCGCGTTGCTGGCGTTTTTCCATAGGCTCCGC
CCCCCTGACGAGCATCACAAAAATCGACGCTCAAGTCAGAGGTGGCGAAACCCGACAGGACTATAAAGAT
ACCAGGCGTTTCCCCCTGGAAGCTCCCTCGTGCGCTCTCCTGTTCCGACCCTGCCGCTTACCGGATACCT
GTCCGCCTTTCTCCCTTCGGGAAGCGTGGCGCTTTCTCATAGCTCACGCTGTAGGTATCTCAGTTCGGTG
TAGGTCGTTCGCTCCAAGCTGGGCTGTGTGCACGAACCCCCCGTTCAGCCCGACCGCTGCGCCTTATCCG
GTAACTATCGTCTTGAGTCCAACCCGGTAAGACACGACTTATCGCCACTGGCAGCAGCCACTGGTAACAG
GATTAGCAGAGCGAGGTATGTAGGCGGTGCTACAGAGTTCTTGAAGTGGTGGCCTAACTACGGCTACACT
AGAAGAACAGTATTTGGTATCTGCGCTCTGCTGAAGCCAGTTACCTTCGGAAAAAGAGTTGGTAGCTCTT
GATCCGGCAAACAAACCACCGCTGGTAGCGGTGGTTTTTTTGTTTGCAAGCAGCAGATTACGCGCAGAAA
AAAAGGATCTCAAGAAGATCCTTTGATCTTTTCTACGGGGTCTGACGCTCAGTGGAACGAAAACTCACGT
TAAGGGATTTTGGTCATGAGATTATCAAAAAGGATCTTCACCTAGATCCTTTTAAATTAAAAATGAAGTT
TTAAATCAATCTAAAGTATATATGAGTAAACTTGGTCTGACAGTTACCAATGCTTAATCAGTGAGGCACC
TATCTCAGCGATCTGTCTATTTCGTTCATCCATAGTTGCCTGACTCCCCGTCGTGTAGATAACTACGATA
CGGGAGGGCTTACCATCTGGCCCCAGTGCTGCAATGATACCGCGAGACCCACGCTCACCGGCTCCAGATT
TATCAGCAATAAACCAGCCAGCCGGAAGGGCCGAGCGCAGAAGTGGTCCTGCAACTTTATCCGCCTCCAT
CCAGTCTATTAATTGTTGCCGGGAAGCTAGAGTAAGTAGTTCGCCAGTTAATAGTTTGCGCAACGTTGTT
GCCATTGCTACAGGCATCGTGGTGTCACGCTCGTCGTTTGGTATGGCTTCATTCAGCTCCGGTTCCCAAC
GATCAAGGCGAGTTACATGATCCCCCATGTTGTGCAAAAAAGCGGTTAGCTCCTTCGGTCCTCCGATCGT
TGTCAGAAGTAAGTTGGCCGCAGTGTTATCACTCATGGTTATGGCAGCACTGCATAATTCTCTTACTGTC
ATGCCATCCGTAAGATGCTTTTCTGTGACTGGTGAGTACTCAACCAAGTCATTCTGAGAATAGTGTATGC
GGCGACCGAGTTGCTCTTGCCCGGCGTCAATACGGGATAATACCGCGCCACATAGCAGAACTTTAAAAGT
GCTCATCATTGGAAAACGTTCTTCGGGGCGAAAACTCTCAAGGATCTTACCGCTGTTGAGATCCAGTTCG
ATGTAACCCACTCGTGCACCCAACTGATCTTCAGCATCTTTTACTTTCACCAGCGTTTCTGGGTGAGCAA
AAACAGGAAGGCAAAATGCCGCAAAAAAGGGAATAAGGGCGACACGGAAATGTTGAATACTCATACTCTT
CCTTTTTCAATATTATTGAAGCATTTATCAGGGTTATTGTCTCATGAGCGGATACATATTTGAATGTATT
TAGAAAAATAAACAAATAGGGGTTCCGCGCACATTTCCCCGAAAAGTGCCACCTAAATTGTAAGCGTTAA
TATTTTGTTAAAATTCGCGTTAAATTTTTGTTAAATCAGCTCATTTTTTAACCAATAGGCCGAAATCGGC
AAAATCCCTTATAAATCAAAAGAATAGACCGAGATAGGGT
[37 nt withheld, positions 5081-5117]
AAAGAACGTGGACTCCAACGTCAAAGG
[49 nt withheld, positions 5145-5193]
T
[91 nt withheld, positions 5195-5285]
G
[124 nt withheld, positions 5287-5410]
CCCATTCGCCATTCAGGCTGCGCAACTGTTGGGAAGGGCGATCGGTGCGGGCCTCTTCGCTATTACGCCA
G
